>Addgene plasmid #161360 | pDONR221-SLC5A6_STOP | addgene full sequence | sequence record 438921 | Addgene NGS Result
TGTGGATAACCGTATTACCGCCTTTGAGTGAGCTGATACCGCTCGCCGCAGCCGAACGACCGAGCGCAGC
GAGTCAGTGAGCGAGGAAGCGGAAGAGCGCCCAATACGCAAACCGCCTCTCCCCGCGCGTTGGCCGATTC
ATTAATGCAGCTGGCACGACAGGTTTCCCGACTGGAAAGCGGGCAGTGAGCGCAACGCAATTAATACGCG
TACCGCTAGCCAGGAAGAGTTTGTAGAAACGCAAAAAGGCCATCCGTCAGGATGGCCTTCTGCTTAGTTT
GATGCCTGGCAGTTTATGGCGGGCGTCCTGCCCGCCACCCTCCGGGCCGTTGCTTCACAACGTTCAAATC
CGCTCCCGGCGGATTTGTCCTACTCAGGAGAGCGTTCACCGACAAACAACAGATAAAACGAAAGGCCCAG
TCTTCCGACTGAGCCTTTCGTTTTATTTGATGCCTGGCAGTTCCCTACTCTCGCGTTAACGCTAGCATGG
ATGTTTTCCCAGTCACGACGTTGTAAAACGACGGCCAGTCTTAAGCTCGGGCCCCAAATAATGATTTTAT
TTTGACTGATAGTGACCTGTTCGTTGCAACACATTGATGAGCAATGCTTTTTTATAATGCCAACTTTGTA
CAAAAAAGCAGGCTCCACCATGTCCGTGGGCGTGTCCACATCTGCCCCACTGTCCCCTACCTCTGGCACA
AGCGTGGGCATGTCCACCTTTTCTATCATGGACTACGTGGTGTTCGTGCTGCTGCTGGTGCTGTCTCTGG
CAATCGGACTGTATCACGCATGCAGGGGATGGGGCCGGCACACCGTGGGAGAGCTGCTGATGGCCGATCG
GAAGATGGGCTGTCTGCCTGTGGCCCTGTCTCTGCTGGCCACATTCCAGAGCGCCGTGGCAATCCTGGGA
GTGCCATCCGAGATCTACAGATTCGGCACCCAGTATTGGTTTCTGGGCTGCTGTTACTTCCTGGGCCTGC
TGATCCCTGCCCACATCTTCATCCCAGTGTTTTATAGGCTGCACCTGACAAGCGCCTACGAGTATCTGGA
GCTGCGGTTCAACAAGACCGTGAGGGTGTGCGGCACCGTGACATTCATCTTTCAGATGGTCATCTACATG
GGAGTGGTGCTGTATGCACCATCCCTGGCCCTGAATGCAGTGACCGGCTTCGACCTGTGGCTGTCTGTGC
TGGCCCTGGGCATCGTGTGCACCGTGTACACAGCCCTGGGAGGCCTGAAGGCCGTGATCTGGACAGACGT
GTTCCAGACCCTGGTCATGTTCCTGGGCCAGCTGGCCGTGATCATCGTGGGCTCCGCCAAAGTGGGAGGA
CTGGGACGCGTGTGGGCAGTGGCCAGCCAGCACGGCCGGATCTCCGGCTTTGAGCTGGACCCTGATCCAT
TCGTGCGCCACACCTTTTGGACACTGGCCTTCGGCGGCGTGTTTATGATGCTGAGCCTGTACGGCGTGAA
CCAGGCACAGGTGCAGCGGTACCTGAGCTCCAGGACCGAGAAGGCAGCCGTGCTGTCTTGCTACGCCGTG
TTCCCCTTTCAGCAGGTGAGCCTGTGCGTGGGCTGTCTGATCGGCCTGGTCATGTTCGCCTACTATCAGG
AGTACCCTATGTCCATCCAGCAGGCACAGGCAGCACCAGACCAGTTCGTGCTGTATTTTGTGATGGATCT
GCTGAAGGGACTGCCAGGACTGCCAGGACTGTTCATCGCATGCCTGTTTAGCGGCTCCCTGTCTACCATC
TCTAGCGCCTTTAACAGCCTGGCCACCGTGACAATGGAGGACCTGATCCGGCCTTGGTTCCCAGAGTTTT
CCGAGGCAAGGGCAATCATGCTGTCTAGGGGACTGGCCTTCGGCTACGGACTGCTGTGCCTGGGAATGGC
CTATATCTCCTCTCAGATGGGCCCTGTGCTGCAGGCCGCCATCAGCATCTTTGGAATGGTGGGAGGACCA
CTGCTGGGACTGTTCTGCCTGGGCATGTTCTTTCCTTGTGCCAATCCACCTGGAGCAGTGGTGGGACTGC
TGGCAGGCCTGGTCATGGCCTTTTGGATCGGCATCGGCAGCATCGTGACATCCATGGGCAGCTCCATGCC
ACCCAGCCCATCCAACGGCTCTAGCTTCAGCCTGCCCACCAATCTGACAGTGGCCACCGTGACCACACTG
ATGCCCCTGACCACATTTTCCAAGCCTACCGGCCTGCAGAGATTCTACTCTCTGAGCTACCTGTGGTATT
CTGCCCACAACAGCACCACAGTGATCGTGGTGGGCCTGATCGTGAGCCTGCTGACAGGCCGGATGAGAGG
CAGGTCCCTGAATCCAGCCACCATCTACCCCGTGCTGCCTAAGCTGCTGTCCCTGCTGCCCCTGTCTTGC
CAGAAGAGACTGCACTGTAGGTCTTATGGCCAGGACCACCTGGATACAGGCCTGTTCCCAGAGAAGCCCA
GAAATGGCGTGCTGGGCGACAGCAGGGATAAGGAGGCCATGGCCCTGGATGGCACCGCCTATCAGGGCTC
CTCTAGCACATGTATCCTGCAGGAGACCAGCCTGTAAGACCCAGCTTTCTTGTACAAAGTTGGCATTATA
AGAAAGCATTGCTTATCAATTTGTTGCAACGAACAGGTCACTATCAGTCAAAATAAAATCATTATTTGCC
ATCCAGCTGATATCCCCTATAGTGAGTCGTATTACATGGTCATAGCTGTTTCCTGGCAGCTCTGGCCCGT
GTCTCAAAATCTCTGATGTTACATTGCACAAGATAAAAATATATCATCATGAACAATAAAACTGTCTGCT
TACATAAACAGTAATACAAGGGGTGTTATGAGCCATATTCAACGGGAAACGTCGAGGCCGCGATTAAATT
CCAACATGGATGCTGATTTATATGGGTATAAATGGGCTCGCGATAATGTCGGGCAATCAGGTGCGACAAT
CTATCGCTTGTATGGGAAGCCCGATGCGCCAGAGTTGTTTCTGAAACATGGCAAAGGTAGCGTTGCCAAT
GATGTTACAGATGAGATGGTCAGACTAAACTGGCTGACGGAATTTATGCCTCTTCCGACCATCAAGCATT
TTATCCGTACTCCTGATGATGCATGGTTACTCACCACTGCGATCCCCGGAAAAACAGCATTCCAGGTATT
AGAAGAATATCCTGATTCAGGTGAAAATATTGTTGATGCGCTGGCAGTGTTCCTGCGCCGGTTGCATTCG
ATTCCTGTTTGTAATTGTCCTTTTAACAGCGATCGCGTATTTCGTCTCGCTCAGGCGCAATCACGAATGA
ATAACGGTTTGGTTGATGCGAGTGATTTTGATGACGAGCGTAATGGCTGGCCTGTTGAACAAGTCTGGAA
AGAAATGCATAAACTTTTGCCATTCTCACCGGATTCAGTCGTCACTCATGGTGATTTCTCACTTGATAAC
CTTATTTTTGACGAGGGGAAATTAATAGGTTGTATTGATGTTGGACGAGTCGGAATCGCAGACCGATACC
AGGATCTTGCCATCCTATGGAACTGCCTCGGTGAGTTTTCTCCTTCATTACAGAAACGGCTTTTTCAAAA
ATATGGTATTGATAATCCTGATATGAATAAATTGCAGTTTCATTTGATGCTCGATGAGTTTTTCTAATCA
GAATTGGTTAATTGGTTGTAACACTGGCAGAGCATTACGCTGACTTGACGGGACGGCGCAAGCTCATGAC
CAAAATCCCTTAACGTGAGTTACGCGTCGTTCCACTGAGCGTCAGACCCCGTAGAAAAGATCAAAGGATC
TTCTTGAGATCCTTTTTTTCTGCGCGTAATCTGCTGCTTGCAAACAAAAAAACCACCGCTACCAGCGGTG
GTTTGTTTGCCGGATCAAGAGCTACCAACTCTTTTTCCGAAGGTAACTGGCTTCAGCAGAGCGCAGATAC
CAAATACTGTTCTTCTAGTGTAGCCGTAGTTAGGCCACCACTTCAAGAACTCTGTAGCACCGCCTACATA
CCTCGCTCTGCTAATCCTGTTACCAGTGGCTGCTGCCAGTGGCGATAAGTCGTGTCTTACCGGGTTGGAC
TCAAGACGATAGTTACCGGATAAGGCGCAGCGGTCGGGCTGAACGGGGGGTTCGTGCACACAGCCCAGCT
TGGAGCGAACGACCTACACCGAACTGAGATACCTACAGCGTGAGCTATGAGAAAGCGCCACGCTTCCCGA
AGGGAGAAAGGCGGACAGGTATCCGGTAAGCGGCAGGGTCGGAACAGGAGAGCGCACGAGGGAGCTTCCA
GGGGGAAACGCCTGGTATCTTTATAGTCCTGTCGGGTTTCGCCACCTCTGACTTGAGCGTCGATTTTTGT
GATGCTCGTCAGGGGGGCGGAGCCTATGGAAAAACGCCAGCAACGCGGCCTTTTTACGGTTCCTGGCCTT
TTGCTGGCCTTTTGCTCACATGTTCTTTCCTGCGTTATCCCCTGATTC
Features (pLannotate 1.2.2; 11 found; start..end, strand, type, name):
      1..95      +  rep_origin     RSF ori (fragment): Plasmids containing the RSF 1030 origin of replication can be propagated in E. coli cells that contain additional plasmids with compatible origins.
     97..189     +  CDS            lacI (fragment): lac repressor; lacI; The lac repressor binds to the lac operator to inhibit transcription in E. coli. This inhibition can be relieved by adding lactose or isopropyl-β-D-thiogalactopyranoside (IPTG).
    244..271     -  terminator     rrnB T2 terminator: transcription terminator T2 from the E. coli rrnB gene
    403..446     +  terminator     rrnB T1 terminator: Escherichia coli rrnB; transcription terminator T1 from the E. coli rrnB gene
    493..529     -  CDS            lacZα (fragment): LacZα fragment of β-galactosidase; lacZ fragment
    545..644     +  protein_bind   attL1: mutant version of attL; recombination site for the Gateway® LR reaction LR Clonase™
    650..2554    +  CDS            SLC5A6: SC5A6_HUMAN - Also known as SMVT. Experimental evidence at protein level: Swiss-Prot protein existence level 1. Sodium-dependent multivitamin transporter that transports pantothenate, biotin and lipoate (PubMed:10329687, PubMed:15561972, PubMed:21570947, PubMed:20980265, PubMed:22927035, PubMed:22015582, PubMed:25971966, PubMed:25809983, PubMed:28052864, PubMed:27904971, PubMed:31754459). Required for biotin and pantothenate uptake in the instestine (By similarity). Plays a role in the maintenance of intestinal mucosa integrity, by providing the gut mucosa with biotin (By similarity). May play
   2559..2658    -  protein_bind   attL2: mutant version of attL; recombination site for the Gateway® LR reaction LR Clonase™
   2676..2694    -  promoter       T7 promoter: promoter for bacteriophage T7 RNA polymerase
   2828..3637    +  CDS            KanR: aminoglycoside phosphotransferase; aph(3')-Ia; confers resistance to kanamycin in bacteria or G418 (Geneticin®) in eukaryotes
   3784..4372    +  rep_origin     ori: high-copy-number ColE1/pMB1/pBR322/pUC origin of replication
