>Addgene plasmid #161360 | pDONR221-SLC5A6_STOP | analyzer sequence | sequence record 312654
CTTTCCTGCGTTATCCCCTGATTCTGTGGATAACCGTATTACCGCCTTTGAGTGAGCTGATACCGCTCGC
CGCAGCCGAACGACCGAGCGCAGCGAGTCAGTGAGCGAGGAAGCGGAAGAGCGCCCAATACGCAAACCGC
CTCTCCCCGCGCGTTGGCCGATTCATTAATGCAGCTGGCACGACAGGTTTCCCGACTGGAAAGCGGGCAG
TGAGCGCAACGCAATTAATACGCGTACCGCTAGCCAGGAAGAGTTTGTAGAAACGCAAAAAGGCCATCCG
TCAGGATGGCCTTCTGCTTAGTTTGATGCCTGGCAGTTTATGGCGGGCGTCCTGCCCGCCACCCTCCGGG
CCGTTGCTTCACAACGTTCAAATCCGCTCCCGGCGGATTTGTCCTACTCAGGAGAGCGTTCACCGACAAA
CAACAGATAAAACGAAAGGCCCAGTCTTCCGACTGAGCCTTTCGTTTTATTTGATGCCTGGCAGTTCCCT
ACTCTCGCGTTAACGCTAGCATGGATGTTTTCCCAGTCACGACGTTGTAAAACGACGGCCAGTCTTAAGC
TCGGGCCCCAAATAATGATTTTATTTTGACTGATAGTGACCTGTTCGTTGCAACACATTGATGAGCAATG
CTTTTTTATAATGCCAACTTTGTACAAAAAAGCAGGCTCCACCATGTCCGTGGGCGTGTCCACATCTGCC
CCACTGTCCCCTACCTCTGGCACAAGCGTGGGCATGTCCACCTTTTCTATCATGGACTACGTGGTGTTCG
TGCTGCTGCTGGTGCTGTCTCTGGCAATCGGACTGTATCACGCATGCAGGGGATGGGGCCGGCACACCGT
GGGAGAGCTGCTGATGGCCGATCGGAAGATGGGCTGTCTGCCTGTGGCCCTGTCTCTGCTGGCCACATTC
CAGAGCGCCGTGGCAATCCTGGGAGTGCCATCCGAGATCTACAGATTCGGCACCCAGTATTGGTTTCTGG
GCTGCTGTTACTTCCTGGGCCTGCTGATCCCTGCCCACATCTTCATCCCAGTGTTTTATAGGCTGCACCT
GACAAGCGCCTACGAGTATCTGGAGCTGCGGTTCAACAAGACCGTGAGGGTGTGCGGCACCGTGACATTC
ATCTTTCAGATGGTCATCTACATGGGAGTGGTGCTGTATGCACCATCCCTGGCCCTGAATGCAGTGACCG
GCTTCGACCTGTGGCTGTCTGTGCTGGCCCTGGGCATCGTGTGCACCGTGTACACAGCCCTGGGAGGCCT
GAAGGCCGTGATCTGGACAGACGTGTTCCAGACCCTGGTCATGTTCCTGGGCCAGCTGGCCGTGATCATC
GTGGGCTCCGCCAAAGTGGGAGGACTGGGACGCGTGTGGGCAGTGGCCAGCCAGCACGGCCGGATCTCCG
GCTTTGAGCTGGACCCTGATCCATTCGTGCGCCACACCTTTTGGACACTGGCCTTCGGCGGCGTGTTTAT
GATGCTGAGCCTGTACGGCGTGAACCAGGCACAGGTGCAGCGGTACCTGAGCTCCAGGACCGAGAAGGCA
GCCGTGCTGTCTTGCTACGCCGTGTTCCCCTTTCAGCAGGTGAGCCTGTGCGTGGGCTGTCTGATCGGCC
TGGTCATGTTCGCCTACTATCAGGAGTACCCTATGTCCATCCAGCAGGCACAGGCAGCACCAGACCAGTT
CGTGCTGTATTTTGTGATGGATCTGCTGAAGGGACTGCCAGGACTGCCAGGACTGTTCATCGCATGCCTG
TTTAGCGGCTCCCTGTCTACCATCTCTAGCGCCTTTAACAGCCTGGCCACCGTGACAATGGAGGACCTGA
TCCGGCCTTGGTTCCCAGAGTTTTCCGAGGCAAGGGCAATCATGCTGTCTAGGGGACTGGCCTTCGGCTA
CGGACTGCTGTGCCTGGGAATGGCCTATATCTCCTCTCAGATGGGCCCTGTGCTGCAGGCCGCCATCAGC
ATCTTTGGAATGGTGGGAGGACCACTGCTGGGACTGTTCTGCCTGGGCATGTTCTTTCCTTGTGCCAATC
CACCTGGAGCAGTGGTGGGACTGCTGGCAGGCCTGGTCATGGCCTTTTGGATCGGCATCGGCAGCATCGT
GACATCCATGGGCAGCTCCATGCCACCCAGCCCATCCAACGGCTCTAGCTTCAGCCTGCCCACCAATCTG
ACAGTGGCCACCGTGACCACACTGATGCCCCTGACCACATTTTCCAAGCCTACCGGCCTGCAGAGATTCT
ACTCTCTGAGCTACCTGTGGTATTCTGCCCACAACAGCACCACAGTGATCGTGGTGGGCCTGATCGTGAG
CCTGCTGACAGGCCGGATGAGAGGCAGGTCCCTGAATCCAGCCACCATCTACCCCGTGCTGCCTAAGCTG
CTGTCCCTGCTGCCCCTGTCTTGCCAGAAGAGACTGCACTGTAGGTCTTATGGCCAGGACCACCTGGATA
CAGGCCTGTTCCCAGAGAAGCCCAGAAATGGCGTGCTGGGCGACAGCAGGGATAAGGAGGCCATGGCCCT
GGATGGCACCGCCTATCAGGGCTCCTCTAGCACATGTATCCTGCAGGAGACCAGCCTGTAAGACCCAGCT
TTCTTGTACAAAGTTGGCATTATAAGAAAGCATTGCTTATCAATTTGTTGCAACGAACAGGTCACTATCA
GTCAAAATAAAATCATTATTTGCCATCCAGCTGATATCCCCTATAGTGAGTCGTATTACATGGTCATAGC
TGTTTCCTGGCAGCTCTGGCCCGTGTCTCAAAATCTCTGATGTTACATTGCACAAGATAAAATAATATCA
TCATGAACAATAAAACTGTCTGCTTACATAAACAGTAATACAAGGGGTGTTATGAGCCATATTCAACGGG
AAACGTCGAGGCCGCGATTAAATTCCAACATGGATGCTGATTTATATGGGTATAAATGGGCTCGCGATAA
TGTCGGGCAATCAGGTGCGACAATCTATCGCTTGTATGGGAAGCCCGATGCGCCAGAGTTGTTTCTGAAA
CATGGCAAAGGTAGCGTTGCCAATGATGTTACAGATGAGATGGTCAGACTAAACTGGCTGACGGAATTTA
TGCCTCTTCCGACCATCAAGCATTTTATCCGTACTCCTGATGATGCATGGTTACTCACCACTGCGATCCC
CGGAAAAACAGCATTCCAGGTATTAGAAGAATATCCTGATTCAGGTGAAAATATTGTTGATGCGCTGGCA
GTGTTCCTGCGCCGGTTGCATTCGATTCCTGTTTGTAATTGTCCTTTTAACAGCGATCGCGTATTTCGTC
TCGCTCAGGCGCAATCACGAATGAATAACGGTTTGGTTGATGCGAGTGATTTTGATGACGAGCGTAATGG
CTGGCCTGTTGAACAAGTCTGGAAAGAAATGCATAAACTTTTGCCATTCTCACCGGATTCAGTCGTCACT
CATGGTGATTTCTCACTTGATAACCTTATTTTTGACGAGGGGAAATTAATAGGTTGTATTGATGTTGGAC
GAGTCGGAATCGCAGACCGATACCAGGATCTTGCCATCCTATGGAACTGCCTCGGTGAGTTTTCTCCTTC
ATTACAGAAACGGCTTTTTCAAAAATATGGTATTGATAATCCTGATATGAATAAATTGCAGTTTCATTTG
ATGCTCGATGAGTTTTTCTAATCAGAATTGGTTAATTGGTTGTAACACTGGCAGAGCATTACGCTGACTT
GACGGGACGGCGCAAGCTCATGACCAAAATCCCTTAACGTGAGTTACGCGTCGTTCCACTGAGCGTCAGA
CCCCGTAGAAAAGATCAAAGGATCTTCTTGAGATCCTTTTTTTCTGCGCGTAATCTGCTGCTTGCAAACA
AAAAAACCACCGCTACCAGCGGTGGTTTGTTTGCCGGATCAAGAGCTACCAACTCTTTTTCCGAAGGTAA
CTGGCTTCAGCAGAGCGCAGATACCAAATACTGTTCTTCTAGTGTAGCCGTAGTTAGGCCACCACTTCAA
GAACTCTGTAGCACCGCCTACATACCTCGCTCTGCTAATCCTGTTACCAGTGGCTGCTGCCAGTGGCGAT
AAGTCGTGTCTTACCGGGTTGGACTCAAGACGATAGTTACCGGATAAGGCGCAGCGGTCGGGCTGAACGG
GGGGTTCGTGCACACAGCCCAGCTTGGAGCGAACGACCTACACCGAACTGAGATACCTACAGCGTGAGCT
ATGAGAAAGCGCCACGCTTCCCGAAGGGAGAAAGGCGGACAGGTATCCGGTAAGCGGCAGGGTCGGAACA
GGAGAGCGCACGAGGGAGCTTCCAGGGGGAAACGCCTGGTATCTTTATAGTCCTGTCGGGTTTCGCCACC
TCTGACTTGAGCGTCGATTTTTGTGATGCTCGTCAGGGGGGCGGAGCCTATGGAAAAACGCCAGCAACGC
GGCCTTTTTACGGTTCCTGGCCTTTTGCTGGCCTTTTGCTCACATGTT
Features (pLannotate 1.2.2; 10 found; start..end, strand, type, name):
    121..213     +  CDS            lacI (fragment): lac repressor; lacI; The lac repressor binds to the lac operator to inhibit transcription in E. coli. This inhibition can be relieved by adding lactose or isopropyl-β-D-thiogalactopyranoside (IPTG).
    268..295     -  terminator     rrnB T2 terminator: transcription terminator T2 from the E. coli rrnB gene
    427..470     +  terminator     rrnB T1 terminator: Escherichia coli rrnB; transcription terminator T1 from the E. coli rrnB gene
    517..553     -  CDS            lacZα (fragment): LacZα fragment of β-galactosidase; lacZ fragment
    569..668     +  protein_bind   attL1: mutant version of attL; recombination site for the Gateway® LR reaction LR Clonase™
    674..2578    +  CDS            SLC5A6: SC5A6_HUMAN - Also known as SMVT. Experimental evidence at protein level: Swiss-Prot protein existence level 1. Sodium-dependent multivitamin transporter that transports pantothenate, biotin and lipoate (PubMed:10329687, PubMed:15561972, PubMed:21570947, PubMed:20980265, PubMed:22927035, PubMed:22015582, PubMed:25971966, PubMed:25809983, PubMed:28052864, PubMed:27904971, PubMed:31754459). Required for biotin and pantothenate uptake in the instestine (By similarity). Plays a role in the maintenance of intestinal mucosa integrity, by providing the gut mucosa with biotin (By similarity). May play
   2583..2682    -  protein_bind   attL2: mutant version of attL; recombination site for the Gateway® LR reaction LR Clonase™
   2700..2718    -  promoter       T7 promoter: promoter for bacteriophage T7 RNA polymerase
   2852..3661    +  CDS            KanR: aminoglycoside phosphotransferase; aph(3')-Ia; confers resistance to kanamycin in bacteria or G418 (Geneticin®) in eukaryotes
   3808..4396    +  rep_origin     ori: high-copy-number ColE1/pMB1/pBR322/pUC origin of replication
