[The description below was written by a language model from this plasmid's Addgene catalogue record and pLannotate feature annotations shown in this document.]
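Description:
pDONR221-SLC5A6_STOP is a Gateway entry clone built on the pDONR221 backbone. It carries a codon-optimized open reading frame for human SLC5A6, also called SMVT, the sodium-dependent multivitamin transporter that takes up biotin, pantothenate and lipoate. The plasmid is about 4.5 kb and is maintained in E. coli at high copy through a ColE1/pUC-type origin, with selection on kanamycin through an aminoglycoside phosphotransferase gene. Both annotated sequence records have the same length and show the same arrangement of parts, offset by a small shift in numbering. The short matches annotated as RSF ori, lacI and lacZα are only fragments and are unlikely to be functional elements.

The roughly 1.9 kb ORF lies between attL1 and attL2, the recombination sites used in the LR Clonase reaction, so the coding sequence can be moved directionally into any attR-containing destination vector. The rrnB T1 and T2 terminators lie upstream of attL1 and shield the insert from read-through transcription in bacteria. A T7 promoter sits just beyond attL2, pointing back towards the insert. Although the catalogue lists the vector type as mammalian expression, the feature table shows no mammalian promoter or polyadenylation signal, so expression depends on the destination vector chosen.

This version keeps a stop codon at the end of the ORF. It therefore suits untagged or N-terminally tagged expression, while a companion clone without the stop codon allows C-terminal fusions. The plasmid belongs to a consortium collection of solute carrier clones assembled to support the study of SLC transporters and drug discovery.
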