Addgene plasmid #161360: pDONR221-SLC5A6_STOP
Purpose: Gateway entry clone with codon-optimized ORF sequence for subcloning into custom expression vectors. Contains a STOP codon at the end of the codon-optimized ORF sequence.
Depositing lab: RESOLUTE Consortium & Giulio Superti-Furga. Depositing organization: CeMM Research Center for Molecular Medicine. Publication: The RESOLUTE consortium: unlocking SLC transporters for drug discovery. Superti-Furga G, Lackner D, Wiedmer T, Ingles-Prieto A, Barbosa B, Girardi E, Goldmann U, Gurtl B, Klavins K, Klimek C, Lindinger S, Lineiro-Retes E, Muller AC, Onstein S, Redinger G, Reil D, Sedlyarov V, Wolf G, Crawford M, Everley R, ... Steppan CM. Nat Rev Drug Discov. 2020 Jul;19(7):429-430. doi: 10.1038/d41573-020-00056-6. PubMed 32265506.
Backbone
  Vector backbone: pDONR221
  Backbone manufacturer: ThermoFisher Scientific
  Backbone size w/o insert (bp): 2550
  Vector type: Mammalian Expression
Growth in bacteria
  Bacterial resistance: Kanamycin, 50 μg/mL
  Growth temperature: 37°C
  Growth strain: NEB Stable
  Copy number: High Copy
Gene/Insert
  Gene/Insert name: SLC5A6 (alt name: SMVT)
  Species: H. sapiens (human)
  Insert size (bp): 1908
  Entrez Gene: SLC5A6 (a.k.a. COMNB, NERIB, SMVT, SMVTD)
  Cloning method: Gateway Cloning
  Sequencing primers: 5′ M13-fwd; 3′ M13-rev
Terms and licenses: Academic/Nonprofit Terms; Industry Terms
Depositor comments: This plasmid contains a STOP codon at the end of the codon-optimized ORF. For the version of this plasmid that does not contain a STOP codon, please see Addgene plasmid 132194 For more information on the full Resolute plasmid collection, please see www.addgene.org/depositor-collections/re-solute/. Please provide your feedback on this plasmid to the RESOLUTE consortium by filling out their RESOLUTE repository feedback form: https://forms.office.com/Pages/ResponsePage.aspx?id=0e05yklzmkS7rjFGQL4N7z4feCLQvEJAmVcOCM_u885UN1JJRko0Ukg4TVQwNTZLOUxPQVJWT1NHUCQlQCN0PWcu
How to cite: pDONR221-SLC5A6_STOP was a gift from RESOLUTE Consortium & Giulio Superti-Furga (Addgene plasmid # 161360 ; http://n2t.net/addgene:161360 ; RRID:Addgene_161360)
