>Addgene plasmid #161360 | pDONR221-SLC5A6_STOP | depositor partial sequence | sequence record 312655 | Codon-optimized ORF of SLC5A6
ATGTCCGTGGGCGTGTCCACATCTGCCCCACTGTCCCCTACCTCTGGCACAAGCGTGGGCATGTCCACCT
TTTCTATCATGGACTACGTGGTGTTCGTGCTGCTGCTGGTGCTGTCTCTGGCAATCGGACTGTATCACGC
ATGCAGGGGATGGGGCCGGCACACCGTGGGAGAGCTGCTGATGGCCGATCGGAAGATGGGCTGTCTGCCT
GTGGCCCTGTCTCTGCTGGCCACATTCCAGAGCGCCGTGGCAATCCTGGGAGTGCCATCCGAGATCTACA
GATTCGGCACCCAGTATTGGTTTCTGGGCTGCTGTTACTTCCTGGGCCTGCTGATCCCTGCCCACATCTT
CATCCCAGTGTTTTATAGGCTGCACCTGACAAGCGCCTACGAGTATCTGGAGCTGCGGTTCAACAAGACC
GTGAGGGTGTGCGGCACCGTGACATTCATCTTTCAGATGGTCATCTACATGGGAGTGGTGCTGTATGCAC
CATCCCTGGCCCTGAATGCAGTGACCGGCTTCGACCTGTGGCTGTCTGTGCTGGCCCTGGGCATCGTGTG
CACCGTGTACACAGCCCTGGGAGGCCTGAAGGCCGTGATCTGGACAGACGTGTTCCAGACCCTGGTCATG
TTCCTGGGCCAGCTGGCCGTGATCATCGTGGGCTCCGCCAAAGTGGGAGGACTGGGACGCGTGTGGGCAG
TGGCCAGCCAGCACGGCCGGATCTCCGGCTTTGAGCTGGACCCTGATCCATTCGTGCGCCACACCTTTTG
GACACTGGCCTTCGGCGGCGTGTTTATGATGCTGAGCCTGTACGGCGTGAACCAGGCACAGGTGCAGCGG
TACCTGAGCTCCAGGACCGAGAAGGCAGCCGTGCTGTCTTGCTACGCCGTGTTCCCCTTTCAGCAGGTGA
GCCTGTGCGTGGGCTGTCTGATCGGCCTGGTCATGTTCGCCTACTATCAGGAGTACCCTATGTCCATCCA
GCAGGCACAGGCAGCACCAGACCAGTTCGTGCTGTATTTTGTGATGGATCTGCTGAAGGGACTGCCAGGA
CTGCCAGGACTGTTCATCGCATGCCTGTTTAGCGGCTCCCTGTCTACCATCTCTAGCGCCTTTAACAGCC
TGGCCACCGTGACAATGGAGGACCTGATCCGGCCTTGGTTCCCAGAGTTTTCCGAGGCAAGGGCAATCAT
GCTGTCTAGGGGACTGGCCTTCGGCTACGGACTGCTGTGCCTGGGAATGGCCTATATCTCCTCTCAGATG
GGCCCTGTGCTGCAGGCCGCCATCAGCATCTTTGGAATGGTGGGAGGACCACTGCTGGGACTGTTCTGCC
TGGGCATGTTCTTTCCTTGTGCCAATCCACCTGGAGCAGTGGTGGGACTGCTGGCAGGCCTGGTCATGGC
CTTTTGGATCGGCATCGGCAGCATCGTGACATCCATGGGCAGCTCCATGCCACCCAGCCCATCCAACGGC
TCTAGCTTCAGCCTGCCCACCAATCTGACAGTGGCCACCGTGACCACACTGATGCCCCTGACCACATTTT
CCAAGCCTACCGGCCTGCAGAGATTCTACTCTCTGAGCTACCTGTGGTATTCTGCCCACAACAGCACCAC
AGTGATCGTGGTGGGCCTGATCGTGAGCCTGCTGACAGGCCGGATGAGAGGCAGGTCCCTGAATCCAGCC
ACCATCTACCCCGTGCTGCCTAAGCTGCTGTCCCTGCTGCCCCTGTCTTGCCAGAAGAGACTGCACTGTA
GGTCTTATGGCCAGGACCACCTGGATACAGGCCTGTTCCCAGAGAAGCCCAGAAATGGCGTGCTGGGCGA
CAGCAGGGATAAGGAGGCCATGGCCCTGGATGGCACCGCCTATCAGGGCTCCTCTAGCACATGTATCCTG
CAGGAGACCAGCCTGTAA
